>Addgene plasmid #228606 | pR-mVenus | addgene full sequence | sequence record 452468 | Addgene NGS Result
CGGAAAACGATTCCGAAGCCCAACCTTTCATAGAAGGCGGCGGTGGAATCGAAATCTCGTGATGGCAGGT
TGGGCGTCGCTTGGTCGGTCATTTCGAACCCCAGAGTCCCGCTCAGAAGAACTCGTCAAGAAGGCGATAG
AAGGCGATGCGCTGCGAATCGGGAGCGGCGATACCGTAAAGCACGAGGAAGCGGTCAGCCCATTCGCCGC
CAAGCTCTTCAGCAATATCACGGGTAGCCAACGCTATGTCCTGATAGCGGTCCGCCACACCCAGCCGGCC
ACAGTCGATGAATCCAGAAAAGCGGCCATTTTCCACCATGATATTCGGCAAGCAGGCATCGCCATGGGTC
ACGACGAGATCCTCGCCGTCGGGCATGCTCGCCTTGAGCCTGGCGAACAGTTCGGCTGGCGCGAGCCCCT
GATGCTCTTCGTCCAGATCATCCTGATCGACAAGACCGGCTTCCATCCGAGTACGTGCTCGCTCGATGCG
ATGTTTCGCTTGGTGGTCGAATGGGCAGGTAGCCGGATCAAGCGTATGCAGCCGCCGCATTGCATCAGCC
ATGATGGATACTTTCTCGGCAGGAGCAAGGTGAGATGACAGGAGATCCTGCCCCGGCACTTCGCCCAATA
GCAGCCAGTCCCTTCCCGCTTCAGTGACAACGTCGAGCACAGCTGCGCAAGGAACGCCCGTCGTGGCCAG
CCACGATAGCCGCGCTGCCTCGTCTTGCAGTTCATTCAGGGCACCGGACAGGTCGGTCTTGACAAAAAGA
ACCGGGCGCCCCTGCGCTGACAGCCGGAACACGGCGGCATCAGAGCAGCCGATTGTCTGTTGTGCCCAGT
CATAGCCGAATAGCCTCTCCACCCAAGCGGCCGGAGAACCTGCGTGCAATCCATCTTGTTCAATCATGCG
AAACGATCCTCATCCTGTCTCTTGATCGATCTTTGCAAAAGCCTAGGCCTCCAAAAAAGCCTCCTCACTA
CTTCTGGAATAGCTCAGAGGCCGAGGCGGCCTCGGCCTCTGCATAAATAAAAAAAATTAGTCAGCCATGG
GGCGGAGAATGGGCGGAACTGGGCGGAGTTAGGGGCGGGATGGGCGGAGTTAGGGGCGGGACTATGGTTG
CTGACTAATTGAGATGCATGCTTTGCATACTTCTGCCTGCTGGGGAGCCTGGGGACTTTCCACACCCTAA
CTGACACACATTCCACAGCTGGTTCTTTCCGCCTCAGGACTCTTCCTTTAAGTACTG
[124 nt withheld, positions 1248-1371]
C
[91 nt withheld, positions 1373-1463]
A
[49 nt withheld, positions 1465-1513]
CCTTTGACGTTGGAGTCCACGTTCTTT
[37 nt withheld, positions 1541-1577]
ACCCTATCTCGGTCTATTCTTTTGATTTATAAGGGATTTTGCCGATTTCGGCCTATTGGTTAAAAAATGA
GCTGATTTAACAAAAATTTAACGCGAATTTTAACAAAATATTAACGCTTACAATTTACGCCTTAAGATAC
ATTGATGAGTTTGGACAAACCACAACTAGAATGCAGTGAAAAAAATGCTTTATTTGTGAAATTTGTGATG
CTATTGCTTTATTTGTAACCATTATAAGCTGCAATAAACAAGTTAACAACAACAATTGCATTCATTTTAT
GTTTCAGAATTCGGCAACTCGAATTCGTCTTCAATTATGAAGACATGGAGCCCTTGTAGAGCTCGTCCAT
GCCGAGAGTGATCCCGGCGGCGGTCACGAACTCCAGCAGGACCATGTGATCGCGCTTCTCGTTGGGGTCT
TTGCTCAGCTTGGACTGGTAGCTCAGGTAGTGGTTGTCGGGCAGCAGCACGGGGCCGTCGCCGATGGGGG
TGTTCTGCTGGTAGTGGTCGGCGAGCTGCACGCCGCCGTCCTCGATGTTGTGGCGGATCTTGAAGTTGGC
CTTGATGCCGTTCTTCTGCTTGTCGGCGGTGATATAGACGTTGTGGCTGTTGTAGTTGTACTCCAGCTTG
TGCCCCAGGATGTTGCCGTCCTCCTTGAAGTCGATGCCCTTCAGCTCGATGCGGTTCACCAGGGTGTCGC
CCTCGAACTTCACCTCGGCGCGGGTCTTGTAGTTGCCGTCGTCCTTGAAGAAGATGGTGCGCTCCTGGAC
GTAGCCTTCGGGCATGGCGGACTTGAAGAAGTCGTGCTGCTTCATGTGGTCGGGGTAGCGGGCGAAGCAC
TGCAGGCCGTAGCCCAGGGTGGTCACGAGGGTGGGCCAGGGCACGGGCAGCTTGCCGGTGGTGCAGATCA
GCTTCAGGGTCAGCTTGCCGTAGGTGGCATCGCCCTCGCCCTCGCCGGACACGCTGAACTTGTGGCCGTT
TACGTCGCCGTCCAGCTCGACCAGGATGGGCACCACCCCGGTGAACAGCTCCTCGCCCTTGCTCACCATG
GTGGCGGCGGATCCATTTCGATAAGCCAGTAAGCACGAGGCTGATCAGCGGTAGCTCTGCTTATATAGAC
CTCCCACCGTACACGCCTACCGCCCATTTGCGTCAATGGGGCGGAGTTGTTACGACATTTTGGAAAGTCC
CGTTGATTTTGGTGCCAAAACAAACTCCCATTGACGTCAATGGGGTGGAGACTTGGAAATCCCCGTGAGT
CAAACCGCTATCCACGCCCATTGATGTACTGCCAAAACCGCATCACCATGGTAATAGCGATGACTAATAC
GTAGATGTACTGCCAAGTAGGAAAGTCCCATAAGGTCATGTACTGGGCATAATGCCAGGCGGGCCATTTA
CCGTCATTGACGTCAATAGGGGGCGTACTTGGCATATGATACACTTGATGTACTGCCAAGTGGGCAGTTT
ACCGTAAATACTCCACCCATTGACGTCAATGGAAAGTCCCTATTGGCGTTACTATGGGAACATACGTCAT
TATTGACGTCAATGGGCGGGGGTCGTTGGGCGGTCAGCCAGGCGGGCCATTTACCGTAAGTTATGTAACG
GCTAGCCGGAACTCCATATATGGGCTATGAACTAATGACCCCGTAATTGATTACTATTAATAACTAATGC
ATGGCGGTAATACGGTTATCCACAGAATCAGGGGATAACGCAGGAAAGAACATGTGAGCAAAAGGCCAGC
AAAAGGCCAGGAACCGTAAAAAGGCCGCGTTGCTGGCGTTTTTCCATAGGCTCCGCCCCCCTGACGAGCA
TCACAAAAATCGACGCTCAAGTCAGAGGTGGCGAAACCCGACAGGACTATAAAGATACCAGGCGTTTCCC
CCTGGAAGCTCCCTCGTGCGCTCTCCTGTTCCGACCCTGCCGCTTACCGGATACCTGTCCGCCTTTCTCC
CTTCGGGAAGCGTGGCGCTTTCTCATAGCTCACGCTGTAGGTATCTCAGTTCGGTGTAGGTCGTTCGCTC
CAAGCTGGGCTGTGTGCACGAACCCCCCGTTCAGCCCGACCGCTGCGCCTTATCCGGTAACTATCGTCTT
GAGTCCAACCCGGTAAGACACGACTTATCGCCACTGGCAGCAGCCACTGGTAACAGGATTAGCAGAGCGA
GGTATGTAGGCGGTGCTACAGAGTTCTTGAAGTGGTGGCCTAACTACGGCTACACTAGAAGAACAGTATT
TGGTATCTGCGCTCTGCTGAAGCCAGTTACCTTCGGAAAAAGAGTTGGTAGCTCTTGATCCGGCAAACAA
ACCACCGCTGGTAGCGGTGGTTTTTTTGTTTGCAAGCAGCAGATTACGCGCAGAAAAAAAGGATCTCAAG
AAGATCCTTTGATCTTTTCTACGGGGTCTGACGCTCAGTGGAACGAACCGCGTTTATGAACAAACGACCC
AACACCGTGCGTTTTATTCTGTCTTTTTATTGCCGTCATAGCGCGGGTTCCTTCCGGTATTGTCTCCTTC
CGTGTTTCAGTTAGCCTCCCCCTAGGGTGGGCGAAGAACTCCAGCATGAGATCCCCGCGCTGGAGGATCA
TCCAGCCGGCGTCC
Features (pLannotate 1.2.2; 10 found; start..end, strand, type, name):
    113..907     -  CDS            NeoR/KanR: aminoglycoside phosphotransferase from Tn5; aph(3')-II (or nptII); confers resistance to neomycin, kanamycin, and G418 (Geneticin®)
    950..1160    -  promoter       SV40 promoter: SV40 early promoter
   1248..1676    +  rep_origin     f1 ori (sequence partly withheld): f1 bacteriophage origin of replication; arrow indicates direction of (+) strand synthesis
   1710..1831    -  polyA_signal   SV40 poly(A) signal: SV40 polyadenylation signal
   1910..2626    -  CDS            mVenus: mVenus is a basic (constitutively fluorescent) yellow fluorescent protein published in 2006, derived from Aequorea victoria. It is reported to be a rapidly-maturing monomer with moderate acid sensitivity.
   2680..2883    -  promoter       CMV promoter: human cytomegalovirus (CMV) immediate early promoter
   2884..3187    -  enhancer       CMV enhancer: human cytomegalovirus immediate early enhancer
   3368..3956    -  rep_origin     ori: high-copy-number ColE1/pMB1/pBR322/pUC origin of replication
   4015..4062    -  polyA_signal   HSV TK poly(A) signal: herpes simplex virus thymidine kinase polyadenylation signal (Cole and Stacy, 1985)
   4121..92      -  CDS            ble (fragment) (across the origin): BLE_KLEPN - Experimental evidence at protein level: Swiss-Prot protein existence level 1. Binding protein with a strong affinity to the bleomycin family of antibiotics. Binds to CL990; an antimitotic-antibiotic compound. From Klebsiella pneumoniae.
