[The description below was written by a language model from this plasmid's Addgene catalogue record and pLannotate feature annotations shown in this document.]
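Description:
pR-mVenus is a 4,181-nt mammalian expression plasmid built on the pReceiver backbone. It carries the 717-bp coding sequence for mVenus, a rapidly maturing monomeric yellow fluorescent protein derived from Aequorea victoria GFP. The insert was introduced by Golden Gate assembly and sits downstream of the human cytomegalovirus immediate-early enhancer and promoter, with an SV40 polyadenylation signal terminating the transcript. Together these form a simple constitutive expression cassette for strong fluorescent protein production in transfected mammalian cells. No fusion tags or targeting sequences are annotated on the mVenus reading frame.

The plasmid is maintained in E. coli at high copy number through a ColE1/pUC-type origin and is selected with kanamycin. Resistance comes from the Tn5 aminoglycoside phosphotransferase gene (NeoR/KanR). This gene lies downstream of an SV40 early promoter and is followed by an HSV thymidine kinase polyadenylation signal, an arrangement that can in principle also allow G418 selection in mammalian cells, though the record does not describe such use. A short fragment annotated as ble lies between the resistance gene and the TK poly(A); this looks like a remnant of the Tn5 region rather than a functional marker. An f1 bacteriophage origin is also present, a common backbone element that permits single-stranded DNA production.

According to the record, the construct is used to express mVenus in mammalian cells and as a building block for MuSIC barcodes. These are genetically encoded combinations of fluorescent proteins, read out at the single-cell level by spectral flow cytometry.
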