Addgene plasmid #228606: pR-mVenus
Purpose: Mammalian expression of mVenus, for MuSIC barcode construction
Depositing lab: Marc Birtwistle. Depositing organization: Clemson University. Publication: Genetically Encoded Fluorescence Barcodes Allow for Single-Cell Analysis via Spectral Flow Cytometry. Lu X, Pritko DJ, Abravanel ME, Huggins JR, Ogunleye O, Biswas T, Ashy KC, Woods SK, Livingston MWT, Blenner MA, Birtwistle MR. ACS Synth Biol. 2025 May 16;14(5):1533-1548. doi: 10.1021/acssynbio.4c00807. Epub 2025 May 6. PubMed 40326708.
Backbone
  Vector backbone: pReceiver
  Backbone manufacturer: Birtwistle lab
  Vector type: Mammalian Expression
Growth in bacteria
  Bacterial resistance: Kanamycin, 50 μg/mL
  Growth temperature: 37°C
  Growth strain: DH5alpha
  Copy number: High Copy
Gene/Insert
  Gene/Insert name: mVenus
  Species: Synthetic
  Insert size (bp): 717
  Promoter: CMV
  Cloning method: Golden Gate
Terms and licenses: Academic/Nonprofit Terms; Industry Terms: Not Available to Industry
Depositor comments: Please visit https://doi.org/10.1101/2024.10.23.619855 for bioRxiv preprint.
How to cite: pR-mVenus was a gift from Marc Birtwistle (Addgene plasmid # 228606 ; http://n2t.net/addgene:228606 ; RRID:Addgene_228606)
