>Addgene plasmid #228606 | pR-mVenus | depositor partial sequence | sequence record 449209 | mVenus
ATGGTGAGCAAGGGCGAGGAGCTGTTCACCGGGGTGGTGCCCATCCTGGTCGAGCTGGACGGCGACGTAA
ACGGCCACAAGTTCAGCGTGTCCGGCGAGGGCGAGGGCGATGCCACCTACGGCAAGCTGACCCTGAAGCT
GATCTGCACCACCGGCAAGCTGCCCGTGCCCTGGCCCACCCTCGTGACCACCCTGGGCTACGGCCTGCAG
TGCTTCGCCCGCTACCCCGACCACATGAAGCAGCACGACTTCTTCAAGTCCGCCATGCCCGAAGGCTACG
TCCAGGAGCGCACCATCTTCTTCAAGGACGACGGCAACTACAAGACCCGCGCCGAGGTGAAGTTCGAGGG
CGACACCCTGGTGAACCGCATCGAGCTGAAGGGCATCGACTTCAAGGAGGACGGCAACATCCTGGGGCAC
AAGCTGGAGTACAACTACAACAGCCACAACGTCTATATCACCGCCGACAAGCAGAAGAACGGCATCAAGG
CCAACTTCAAGATCCGCCACAACATCGAGGACGGCGGCGTGCAGCTCGCCGACCACTACCAGCAGAACAC
CCCCATCGGCGACGGCCCCGTGCTGCTGCCCGACAACCACTACCTGAGCTACCAGTCCAAGCTGAGCAAA
GACCCCAACGAGAAGCGCGATCACATGGTCCTGCTGGAGTTCGTGACCGCCGCCGGGATCACTCTCGGCA
TGGACGAGCTCTACAAG
